Addgene plasmid #116386: pHAGE-FGFR3-S249C
Purpose: Lentiviral expression of FGFR3 S249C
Depositing lab: Gordon Mills & Kenneth Scott. Depositing organization: Baylor College of Medicine. Publication: Systematic Functional Annotation of Somatic Mutations in Cancer. Ng PK, Li J, Jeong KJ, Shao S, Chen H, Tsang YH, Sengupta S, Wang Z, Bhavana VH, Tran R, Soewito S, Minussi DC, Moreno D, Kong K, Dogruluk T, Lu H, Gao J, Tokheim C, Zhou DC, Johnson AM, Zeng J, Ip CKM, Ju Z, Wester M, Yu S, Li Y, Vellano CP, Schultz N, Karchin R, Ding L, Lu Y, Cheung LWT, Chen K, Shaw KR, Meric-Bernstam F, Scott KL, Yi S, Sahni N, Liang H, Mills GB. Cancer Cell. 2018 Mar 12;33(3):450-462.e10. doi: 10.1016/j.ccell.2018.01.021. PubMed 29533785.
Backbone
  Vector backbone: pHAGE
  Vector type: Lentiviral
Growth in bacteria
  Bacterial resistance: Ampicillin, 100 μg/mL
  Growth temperature: 37°C
  Growth strain: Stbl3
  Copy number: High Copy
Gene/Insert
  Gene/Insert name: FGFR3
  Species: H. sapiens (human)
  Mutation: S249C
  Entrez Gene: FGFR3 (a.k.a. ACH, CD333, CEK2, HSFGFR3EX, JTK4)
  Cloning method: Gateway Cloning
Terms and licenses: Academic/Nonprofit Terms; Industry Terms: Not Available to Industry
How to cite: pHAGE-FGFR3-S249C was a gift from Gordon Mills & Kenneth Scott (Addgene plasmid # 116386 ; http://n2t.net/addgene:116386 ; RRID:Addgene_116386)
