[The description below was written by a language model from this plasmid's Addgene catalogue record and the feature table of its GenBank file.]
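Description:
pHAGE-FGFR3-S249C is an HIV-1-derived lentiviral expression plasmid of about 11 kb, built on the pHAGE backbone, that carries human FGFR3 (fibroblast growth factor receptor 3) with the S249C substitution. It is propagated in E. coli through a high-copy ColE1/pUC-type origin and selected with ampicillin via the bla gene. The recombination-deficient host strain listed in the record is a common choice for LTR-containing plasmids.

The viral portion begins with a full-length HIV-1 LTR, annotated as a 3' LTR although it occupies the upstream position. This is followed by the Psi packaging signal, the Rev response element for Rev-dependent nuclear export of the genomic RNA, and the cPPT/CTS, which aids nuclear import. A U3-deleted, self-inactivating 3' LTR closes the transfer cassette.

Between these elements, the human EF-1-alpha promoter with its first intron drives a bicistronic transcript. The FGFR3 S249C open reading frame was introduced by Gateway recombination and lies between attB1 and attB2 sites, although the feature table does not annotate the insert itself. A V5 epitope tag sits just downstream of attB2, but the record does not say whether it is fused in frame to the receptor, which would depend on whether the insert retains a stop codon. An EMCV IRES then allows translation of EGFP from the same mRNA, so transduced cells can be identified by fluorescence. A WPRE enhances transcript expression.

No mammalian drug-selection marker is annotated. The construct is intended for lentiviral delivery and stable constitutive expression of this mutant receptor in mammalian cells. It comes from a collection made for systematic functional annotation of somatic cancer mutations.
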