LOCUS       Exported 10957 bp ds-DNA circular SYN 12-MAY-2021
DEFINITION  Lentiviral expression of FGFR3 S249C.
ACCESSION   .
VERSION     .
KEYWORDS    pHAGE-FGFR3-S249C
SOURCE      synthetic DNA construct
  ORGANISM  synthetic DNA construct
REFERENCE   1 (bases 1 to 10957)
  AUTHORS   Ng PK, Li J, Jeong KJ, Shao S, Chen H, Tsang YH, Sengupta S, Wang Z,
            Bhavana VH, Tran R, Soewito S, Minussi DC, Moreno D, Kong K,
            Dogruluk T, Lu H, Gao J, Tokheim C, Zhou DC, Johnson AM, Zeng J, Ip
            CKM, Ju Z, Wester M, Yu S, Li Y, Vellano CP, Schultz N, Karchin R,
            Ding L, Lu Y, Cheung LWT, Chen K, Shaw KR, Meric-Bernstam F, Scott
            KL, Yi S, Sahni N, Liang H, Mills GB
  TITLE     Systematic Functional Annotation of Somatic Mutations in Cancer.
  JOURNAL   Cancer Cell. 2018 Mar 12;33(3):450-462.e10. doi:
            10.1016/j.ccell.2018.01.021.
  PUBMED    29533785
REFERENCE   2 (bases 1 to 10957)
  AUTHORS   .
  TITLE     Direct Submission
  JOURNAL   Exported May 12, 2021 from SnapGene Server 1.1.58
            http://www.snapgene.com
FEATURES             Location/Qualifiers
     source          1..10957
                     /organism="synthetic DNA construct"
                     /mol_type="other DNA"
     LTR             1..634
                     /label=3' LTR
                     /note="3' long terminal repeat (LTR) from HIV-1"
     misc_feature    681..806
                     /label=HIV-1 Psi
                     /note="packaging signal of human immunodeficiency virus
                     type 1"
     misc_feature    1303..1536
                     /label=RRE
                     /note="The Rev response element (RRE) of HIV-1 allows for
                     Rev-dependent mRNA export from the nucleus to the
                     cytoplasm."
     CDS             1721..1765
                     /codon_start=1
                     /product="antigenic peptide corresponding to amino acids
                     655 to 669 of the HIV envelope protein gp41 (Lutje Hulsik
                     et al., 2013)"
                     /label=gp41 peptide
                     /note="recognized by the 2H10 single-chain llama nanobody"
                     /translation="KNEQELLELDKWASL"
     misc_feature    2058..2175
                     /label=cPPT/CTS
                     /note="central polypurine tract and central termination
                     sequence of HIV-1"
     promoter        2223..3401
                     /label=EF-1-alpha promoter
                     /note="strong constitutive promoter for human elongation
                     factor EF-1-alpha"
     intron          2454..3392
                     /label=EF-1-alpha intron A
                     /note="intron upstream of the start codon of human
                     EF-1-alpha"
     primer_bind     3349..3369
                     /label=EF1a-F
                     /note="Human elongation factor-1a promoter, forward primer"
     protein_bind    3421..3445
                     /gene="mutant version of attB"
                     /label=attB1
                     /bound_moiety="BP Clonase(TM)"
                     /note="recombination site for the Gateway(R) BP reaction"
     protein_bind    complement(5894..5918)
                     /gene="mutant version of attB"
                     /label=attB2
                     /bound_moiety="BP Clonase(TM)"
                     /note="recombination site for the Gateway(R) BP reaction"
     CDS             5971..6012
                     /codon_start=1
                     /product="epitope tag from simian virus 5"
                     /label=V5 tag
                     /translation="GKPIPNPLLGLDST"
     misc_feature    6033..6600
                     /label=IRES
                     /note="internal ribosome entry site (IRES) of the
                     encephalomyocarditis virus (EMCV)"
     misc_feature    6050..6602
                     /label=IRES
                     /note="internal ribosome entry site (IRES) of the
                     encephalomyocarditis virus (EMCV)"
     primer_bind     complement(6194..6211)
                     /label=IRES reverse
                     /note="IRES internal ribosome entry site, reverse primer.
                     Also called pCDH-rev"
     primer_bind     6421..6440
                     /label=IRES-F
                     /note="IRES internal ribosome entry site, forward primer"
     CDS             6614..7333
                     /codon_start=1
                     /product="the original enhanced GFP (Yang et al., 1996)"
                     /label=EGFP
                     /note="mammalian codon-optimized"
                     /translation="MVSKGEELFTGVVPILVELDGDVNGHKFSVSGEGEGDATYGKLTL
                     KFICTTGKLPVPWPTLVTTLTYGVQCFSRYPDHMKQHDFFKSAMPEGYVQERTIFFKDD
                     GNYKTRAEVKFEGDTLVNRIELKGIDFKEDGNILGHKLEYNYNSHNVYIMADKQKNGIK
                     VNFKIRHNIEDGSVQLADHYQQNTPIGDGPVLLPDNHYLSTQSALSKDPNEKRDHMVLL
                     EFVTAAGITLGMDELYK"
     CDS             6614..7330
                     /codon_start=1
                     /product="enhanced GFP"
                     /label=EGFP
                     /translation="MVSKGEELFTGVVPILVELDGDVNGHKFSVSGEGEGDATYGKLTL
                     KFICTTGKLPVPWPTLVTTLTYGVQCFSRYPDHMKQHDFFKSAMPEGYVQERTIFFKDD
                     GNYKTRAEVKFEGDTLVNRIELKGIDFKEDGNILGHKLEYNYNSHNVYIMADKQKNGIK
                     VNFKIRHNIEDGSVQLADHYQQNTPIGDGPVLLPDNHYLSTQSALSKDPNEKRDHMVLL
                     EFVTAAGITLGMDELYK"
     primer_bind     complement(6659..6680)
                     /label=EGFP-N
                     /note="EGFP, reverse primer"
     primer_bind     complement(6920..6939)
                     /label=EXFP-R
                     /note="For distinguishing EGFP variants, reverse primer"
     primer_bind     7267..7288
                     /label=EGFP-C
                     /note="EGFP, forward primer"
     misc_feature    7347..7935
                     /label=WPRE
                     /note="woodchuck hepatitis virus posttranscriptional
                     regulatory element"
     primer_bind     complement(7400..7420)
                     /label=WPRE-R
                     /note="WPRE, reverse primer"
     CDS             complement(7818..7829)
                     /codon_start=1
                     /product="Factor Xa recognition and cleavage site"
                     /label=Factor Xa site
                     /translation="IEGR"
     LTR             8010..8243
                     /label=3' LTR (Delta-U3)
                     /note="self-inactivating 3' long terminal repeat (LTR) from
                     HIV-1"
     primer_bind     complement(8362..8380)
                     /label=pBRforEco
                     /note="pBR322 vectors, upsteam of EcoRI site, forward
                     primer"
     promoter        8448..8552
                     /gene="bla"
                     /label=AmpR promoter
     CDS             8553..9413
                     /codon_start=1
                     /gene="bla"
                     /product="beta-lactamase"
                     /label=AmpR
                     /note="confers resistance to ampicillin, carbenicillin, and
                     related antibiotics"
                     /translation="MSIQHFRVALIPFFAAFCLPVFAHPETLVKVKDAEDQLGARVGYI
                     ELDLNSGKILESFRPEERFPMMSTFKVLLCGAVLSRVDAGQEQLGRRIHYSQNDLVEYS
                     PVTEKHLTDGMTVRELCSAAITMSDNTAANLLLTTIGGPKELTAFLHNMGDHVTRLDRW
                     EPELNEAIPNDERDTTMPVAMATTLRKLLTGELLTLASRQQLIDWMEADKVAGPLLRSA
                     LPAGWFIADKSGAGERGSRGIIAALGPDGKPSRIVVIYTTGSQATMDERNRQIAEIGAS
                     LIKHW"
     primer_bind     complement(8771..8790)
                     /label=Amp-R
                     /note="Ampicillin resistance gene, reverse primer"
     rep_origin      9584..10172
                     /direction=RIGHT
                     /label=ori
                     /note="high-copy-number ColE1/pMB1/pBR322/pUC origin of
                     replication"
     primer_bind     10073..10092
                     /label=pBR322ori-F
                     /note="pBR322 origin, forward primer"
     primer_bind     10326..10343
                     /label=L4440
                     /note="L4440 vector, forward primer"
     primer_bind     10435..10454
                     /label=SV40pro-F
                     /note="SV40 promoter/origin, forward primer"
     protein_bind    10583..10604
                     /label=CAP binding site
                     /bound_moiety="E. coli catabolite activator protein"
                     /note="CAP binding activates transcription in the presence
                     of cAMP."
     promoter        10619..10649
                     /label=lac promoter
                     /note="promoter for the E. coli lac operon"
     protein_bind    10657..10673
                     /label=lac operator
                     /bound_moiety="lac repressor encoded by lacI"
                     /note="The lac repressor binds to the lac operator to
                     inhibit transcription in E. coli. This inhibition can be
                     relieved by adding lactose or
                     isopropyl-beta-D-thiogalactopyranoside (IPTG)."
     primer_bind     10662..10684
                     /label=M13/pUC Reverse
                     /note="In lacZ gene"
     primer_bind     10681..10697
                     /label=M13 rev
                     /note="common sequencing primer, one of multiple similar
                     variants"
     primer_bind     10681..10697
                     /label=M13 Reverse
                     /note="In lacZ gene. Also called M13-rev"
     primer_bind     10747..10766
                     /label=EBV-rev
                     /note="SV40 polyA terminator, reverse primer"
ORIGIN
        1 tggaagggct aattcactcc caaagaagac aagatatcct tgatctgtgg atctaccaca
       61 cacaaggcta cttccctgat tagcagaact acacaccagg gccaggggtc agatatccac
      121 tgacctttgg atggtgctac aagctagtac cagttgagcc agataaggta gaagaggcca
      181 ataaaggaga gaacaccagc ttgttacacc ctgtgagcct gcatgggatg gatgacccgg
      241 agagagaagt gttagagtgg aggtttgaca gccgcctagc atttcatcac gtggcccgag
      301 agctgcatcc ggagtacttc aagaactgct gatatcgagc ttgctacaag ggactttccg
      361 ctggggactt tccagggagg cgtggcctgg gcgggactgg ggagtggcga gccctcagat
      421 cctgcatata agcagctgct ttttgcctgt actgggtctc tctggttaga ccagatctga
      481 gcctgggagc tctctggcta actagggaac ccactgctta agcctcaata aagcttgcct
      541 tgagtgcttc aagtagtgtg tgcccgtctg ttgtgtgact ctggtaacta gagatccctc
      601 agaccctttt agtcagtgtg gaaaatctct agcagtggcg cccgaacagg gacttgaaag
      661 cgaaagggaa accagaggag ctctctcgac gcaggactcg gcttgctgaa gcgcgcacgg
      721 caagaggcga ggggcggcga ctggtgagta cgccaaaaat tttgactagc ggaggctaga
      781 aggagagaga tgggtgcgag agcgtcagta ttaagcgggg gagaattaga tcgcgatggg
      841 aaaaaattcg gttaaggcca gggggaaaga aaaaatataa attaaaacat atagtatggg
      901 caagcaggga gctagaacga ttcgcagtta atcctggcct gttagaaaca tcagaaggct
      961 gtagacaaat actgggacag ctacaaccat cccttcagac aggatcagaa gaacttagat
     1021 cattatataa tacagtagca accctctatt gtgtgcatca aaggatagag ataaaagaca
     1081 ccaaggaagc tttagacaag atagaggaag agcaaaacaa aagtaagacc accgcacagc
     1141 aagcggccgg ccgctgatct tcagacctgg aggaggagat atgagggaca attggagaag
     1201 tgaattatat aaatataaag tagtaaaaat tgaaccatta ggagtagcac ccaccaaggc
     1261 aaagagaaga gtggtgcaga gagaaaaaag agcagtggga ataggagctt tgttccttgg
     1321 gttcttggga gcagcaggaa gcactatggg cgcagcgtca atgacgctga cggtacaggc
     1381 cagacaatta ttgtctggta tagtgcagca gcagaacaat ttgctgaggg ctattgaggc
     1441 gcaacagcat ctgttgcaac tcacagtctg gggcatcaag cagctccagg caagaatcct
     1501 ggctgtggaa agatacctaa aggatcaaca gctcctgggg atttggggtt gctctggaaa
     1561 actcatttgc accactgctg tgccttggaa tgctagttgg agtaataaat ctctggaaca
     1621 gatttggaat cacacgacct ggatggagtg ggacagagaa attaacaatt acacaagctt
     1681 aatacactcc ttaattgaag aatcgcaaaa ccagcaagaa aagaatgaac aagaattatt
     1741 ggaattagat aaatgggcaa gtttgtggaa ttggtttaac ataacaaatt ggctgtggta
     1801 tataaaatta ttcataatga tagtaggagg cttggtaggt ttaagaatag tttttgctgt
     1861 actttctata gtgaatagag ttaggcaggg atattcacca ttatcgtttc agacccacct
     1921 cccaaccccg aggggacccg acaggcccga aggaatagaa gaagaaggtg gagagagaga
     1981 cagagacaga tccattcgat tagtgaacgg atctcgacgg tatcgccgaa ttcacaaatg
     2041 gcagtattca tccacaattt taaaagaaaa ggggggattg gggggtacag tgcaggggaa
     2101 agaatagtag acataatagc aacagacata caaactaaag aattacaaaa acaaattaca
     2161 aaaattcaaa attttcgggt ttattacagg gacagcagag atccagtttg gactagtcgt
     2221 gaggctccgg tgcccgtcag tgggcagagc gcacatcgcc cacagtcccc gagaagttgg
     2281 ggggaggggt cggcaattga accggtgcct agagaaggtg gcgcggggta aactgggaaa
     2341 gtgatgtcgt gtactggctc cgcctttttc ccgagggtgg gggagaaccg tatataagtg
     2401 cagtagtcgc cgtgaacgtt ctttttcgca acgggtttgc cgccagaaca caggtaagtg
     2461 ccgtgtgtgg ttcccgcggg cctggcctct ttacgggtta tggcccttgc gtgccttgaa
     2521 ttacttccac ctggctgcag tacgtgattc ttgatcccga gcttcgggtt ggaagtgggt
     2581 gggagagttc gaggccttgc gcttaaggag ccccttcgcc tcgtgcttga gttgaggcct
     2641 ggcctgggcg ctggggccgc cgcgtgcgaa tctggtggca ccttcgcgcc tgtctcgctg
     2701 ctttcgataa gtctctagcc atttaaaatt tttgatgacc tgctgcgacg ctttttttct
     2761 ggcaagatag tcttgtaaat gcgggccaag atctgcacac tggtatttcg gtttttgggg
     2821 ccgcgggcgg cgacggggcc cgtgcgtccc agcgcacatg ttcggcgagg cggggcctgc
     2881 gagcgcggcc accgagaatc ggacgggggt agtctcaagc tggccggcct gctctggtgc
     2941 ctggcctcgc gccgccgtgt atcgccccgc cctgggcggc aaggctggcc cggtcggcac
     3001 cagttgcgtg agcggaaaga tggccgcttc ccggccctgc tgcagggagc tcaaaatgga
     3061 ggacgcggcg ctcgggagag cgggcgggtg agtcacccac acaaaggaaa agggcctttc
     3121 cgtcctcagc cgtcgcttca tgtgactcca cggagtaccg ggcgccgtcc aggcacctcg
     3181 attagttctc gagcttttgg agtacgtcgt ctttaggttg gggggagggg ttttatgcga
     3241 tggagtttcc ccacactgag tgggtggaga ctgaagttag gccagcttgg cacttgatgt
     3301 aattctcctt ggaatttgcc ctttttgagt ttggatcttg gttcattctc aagcctcaga
     3361 cagtggttca aagttttttt cttccatttc aggtgtcgtg aagcggccct gcagatatca
     3421 acaagtttgt acaaaaaagc agaagggccg tcaaggccca ccatgggcgc ccctgcctgc
     3481 gccctcgcgc tctgcgtggc cgtggccatc gtggccggcg cctcctcgga gtccttgggg
     3541 acggagcagc gcgtcgtggg gcgagcggca gaagtcccgg gcccagagcc cggccagcag
     3601 gagcagttgg tcttcggcag cggggatgct gtggagctga gctgtccccc gcccgggggt
     3661 ggtcccatgg ggcccactgt ctgggtcaag gatggcacag ggctggtgcc ctcggagcgt
     3721 gtcctggtgg ggccccagcg gctgcaggtg ctgaatgcct cccacgagga ctccggggcc
     3781 tacagctgcc ggcagcggct cacgcagcgc gtactgtgcc acttcagtgt gcgggtgaca
     3841 gacgctccat cctcgggaga tgacgaagac ggggaggacg aggctgagga cacaggtgtg
     3901 gacacagggg ccccttactg gacacggccc gagcggatgg acaagaagct gctggccgtg
     3961 ccggccgcca acaccgtccg cttccgctgc ccagccgctg gcaaccccac tccctccatc
     4021 tcctggctga agaacggcag ggagttccgc ggcgagcacc gcattggagg catcaagctg
     4081 cggcatcagc agtggagcct ggtcatggaa agcgtggtgc cctcggaccg cggcaactac
     4141 acctgcgtcg tggagaacaa gtttggcagc atccggcaga cgtacacgct ggacgtgctg
     4201 gagcgctgcc cgcaccggcc catcctgcag gcggggctgc cggccaacca gacggcggtg
     4261 ctgggcagcg acgtggagtt ccactgcaag gtgtacagtg acgcacagcc ccacatccag
     4321 tggctcaagc acgtggaggt gaacggcagc aaggtgggcc cggacggcac accctacgtt
     4381 accgtgctca agacggcggg cgctaacacc accgacaagg agctagaggt tctctccttg
     4441 cacaacgtca cctttgagga cgccggggag tacacctgcc tggcgggcaa ttctattggg
     4501 ttttctcatc actctgcgtg gctggtggtg ctgccagccg aggaggagct ggtggaggct
     4561 gacgaggcgg gcagtgtgta tgcaggcatc ctcagctacg gggtgggctt cttcctgttc
     4621 atcctggtgg tggcggctgt gacgctctgc cgcctgcgca gcccccccaa gaaaggcctg
     4681 ggctccccca ccgtgcacaa gatctcccgc ttcccgctca agcgacaggt gtccctggag
     4741 tccaacgcgt ccatgagctc caacacacca ctggtgcgca tcgcaaggct gtcctcaggg
     4801 gagggcccca cgctggccaa tgtctccgag ctcgagctgc ctgccgaccc caaatgggag
     4861 ctgtctcggg cccggctgac cctgggcaag ccccttgggg agggctgctt cggccaggtg
     4921 gtcatggcgg aggccatcgg cattgacaag gaccgggccg ccaagcctgt caccgtagcc
     4981 gtgaagatgc tgaaagacga tgccactgac aaggacctgt cggacctggt gtctgagatg
     5041 gagatgatga agatgatcgg gaaacacaaa aacatcatca acctgctggg cgcctgcacg
     5101 cagggcgggc ccctgtacgt gctggtggag tacgcggcca agggtaacct gcgggagttt
     5161 ctgcgggcgc ggcggccccc gggcctggac tactccttcg acacctgcaa gccgcccgag
     5221 gagcagctca ccttcaagga cctggtgtcc tgtgcctacc aggtggcccg gggcatggag
     5281 tacttggcct cccagaagtg catccacagg gacctggctg cccgcaatgt gctggtgacc
     5341 gaggacaacg tgatgaagat cgcagacttc gggctggccc gggacgtgca caacctcgac
     5401 tactacaaga agacaaccaa cggccggctg cccgtgaagt ggatggcgcc tgaggccttg
     5461 tttgaccgag tctacactca ccagagtgac gtctggtcct ttggggtcct gctctgggag
     5521 atcttcacgc tggggggctc cccgtacccc ggcatccctg tggaggagct cttcaagctg
     5581 ctgaaggagg gccaccgcat ggacaagccc gccaactgca cacacgacct gtacatgatc
     5641 atgcgggagt gctggcatgc cgcgccctcc cagaggccca ccttcaagca gctggtggag
     5701 gacctggacc gtgtccttac cgtgacgtcc accgacgagt acctggacct gtcggcgcct
     5761 ttcgagcagt actccccggg tggccaggac acccccagct ccagctcctc aggggacgac
     5821 tccgtgtttg cccacgacct gctgcccccg gccccaccca gcagtggggg ctcgcggacg
     5881 tagggcctca tgggcccagc tttcttgtac aaagtggttg atatccagca cagtggcggc
     5941 cgctcgagtc tagagggccc gcggttcgaa ggtaagccta tccctaaccc tctcctcggt
     6001 ctcgattcta cgcgtaccgg ttagtaatga gatccctccc ccccccctaa cgttactggc
     6061 cgaagccgct tggaataagg ccggtgtgcg tttgtctata tgttattttc caccatattg
     6121 ccgtcttttg gcaatgtgag ggcccggaaa cctggccctg tcttcttgac gagcattcct
     6181 aggggtcttt cccctctcgc caaaggaatg caaggtctgt tgaatgtcgt gaaggaagca
     6241 gttcctctgg aagcttcttg aagacaaaca acgtctgtag cgaccctttg caggcagcgg
     6301 aaccccccac ctggcgacag gtgcctctgc ggccaaaagc cacgtgtata agatacacct
     6361 gcaaaggcgg cacaacccca gtgccacgtt gtgagttgga tagttgtgga aagagtcaaa
     6421 tggctctcct caagcgtatt caacaagggg ctgaaggatg cccagaaggt accccattgt
     6481 atgggatctg atctggggcc tcggtgcaca tgctttacat gtgtttagtc gaggttaaaa
     6541 aaacgtctag gccccccgaa ccacggggac gtggttttcc tttgaaaaac acgatgataa
     6601 tatggccaca catatggtga gcaagggcga ggagctgttc accggggtgg tgcccatcct
     6661 ggtcgagctg gacggcgacg taaacggcca caagttcagc gtgtccggcg agggcgaggg
     6721 cgatgccacc tacggcaagc tgaccctgaa gttcatctgc accaccggca agctgcccgt
     6781 gccctggccc accctcgtga ccaccctgac ctacggcgtg cagtgcttca gccgctaccc
     6841 cgaccacatg aagcagcacg acttcttcaa gtccgccatg cccgaaggct acgtccagga
     6901 gcgcaccatc ttcttcaagg acgacggcaa ctacaagacc cgcgccgagg tgaagttcga
     6961 gggcgacacc ctggtgaacc gcatcgagct gaagggcatc gacttcaagg aggacggcaa
     7021 catcctgggg cacaagctgg agtacaacta caacagccac aacgtctata tcatggccga
     7081 caagcagaag aacggcatca aggtgaactt caagatccgc cacaacatcg aggacggcag
     7141 cgtgcagctc gccgaccact accagcagaa cacccccatc ggcgacggcc ccgtgctgct
     7201 gcccgacaac cactacctga gcacccagtc cgccctgagc aaagacccca acgagaagcg
     7261 cgatcacatg gtcctgctgg agttcgtgac cgccgccggg atcactctcg gcatggacga
     7321 gctgtacaag taaatcgata gatcctaatc aacctctgga ttacaaaatt tgtgaaagat
     7381 tgactggtat tcttaactat gttgctcctt ttacgctatg tggatacgct gctttaatgc
     7441 ctttgtatca tgctattgct tcccgtatgg ctttcatttt ctcctccttg tataaatcct
     7501 ggttgctgtc tctttatgag gagttgtggc ccgttgtcag gcaacgtggc gtggtgtgca
     7561 ctgtgtttgc tgacgcaacc cccactggtt ggggcattgc caccacctgt cagctccttt
     7621 ccgggacttt cgctttcccc ctccctattg ccacggcgga actcatcgcc gcctgccttg
     7681 cccgctgctg gacaggggct cggctgttgg gcactgacaa ttccgtggtg ttgtcgggga
     7741 aatcatcgtc ctttccttgg ctgctcgcct gtgttgccac ctggattctg cgcgggacgt
     7801 ccttctgcta cgtcccttcg gccctcaatc cagcggacct tccttcccgc ggcctgctgc
     7861 cggctctgcg gcctcttccg cgtcttcgcc ttcgccctca gacgagtcgg atctcccttt
     7921 gggccgcctc cccgcctgag atcctttaag accaatgact tacaaggcag ctgtagatct
     7981 tagccacttt ttaaaagaaa aggggggact ggaagggcta attcactccc aacgaagaca
     8041 agatctgctt tttgcttgta ctgggtctct ctggttagac cagatctgag cctgggagct
     8101 ctctggctaa ctagggaacc cactgcttaa gcctcaataa agcttgcctt gagtgcttca
     8161 agtagtgtgt gcccgtctgt tgtgtgactc tggtaactag agatccctca gaccctttta
     8221 gtcagtgtgg aaaatctcta gcagtagtag ttcatgtcat cttattattc agtatttata
     8281 acttgcaaag aaatgaatat cagagagtga gaggcccggg ttaattaagg aaagggctag
     8341 atcattcttg aagacgaaag ggcctcgtga tacgcctatt tttataggtt aatgtcatga
     8401 taataatggt ttcttagacg tcaggtggca cttttcgggg aaatgtgcgc ggaaccccta
     8461 tttgtttatt tttctaaata cattcaaata tgtatccgct catgagacaa taaccctgat
     8521 aaatgcttca ataatattga aaaaggaaga gtatgagtat tcaacatttc cgtgtcgccc
     8581 ttattccctt ttttgcggca ttttgccttc ctgtttttgc tcacccagaa acgctggtga
     8641 aagtaaaaga tgctgaagat cagttgggtg cacgagtggg ttacatcgaa ctggatctca
     8701 acagcggtaa gatccttgag agttttcgcc ccgaagaacg ttttccaatg atgagcactt
     8761 ttaaagttct gctatgtggc gcggtattat cccgtgttga cgccgggcaa gagcaactcg
     8821 gtcgccgcat acactattct cagaatgact tggttgagta ctcaccagtc acagaaaagc
     8881 atcttacgga tggcatgaca gtaagagaat tatgcagtgc tgccataacc atgagtgata
     8941 acactgcggc caacttactt ctgacaacga tcggaggacc gaaggagcta accgcttttt
     9001 tgcacaacat gggggatcat gtaactcgcc ttgatcgttg ggaaccggag ctgaatgaag
     9061 ccataccaaa cgacgagcgt gacaccacga tgcctgtagc aatggcaaca acgttgcgca
     9121 aactattaac tggcgaacta cttactctag cttcccggca acaattaata gactggatgg
     9181 aggcggataa agttgcagga ccacttctgc gctcggccct tccggctggc tggtttattg
     9241 ctgataaatc tggagccggt gagcgtgggt ctcgcggtat cattgcagca ctggggccag
     9301 atggtaagcc ctcccgtatc gtagttatct acacgacggg gagtcaggca actatggatg
     9361 aacgaaatag acagatcgct gagataggtg cctcactgat taagcattgg taactgtcag
     9421 accaagttta ctcatatata ctttagattg atttaaaact tcatttttaa tttaaaagga
     9481 tctaggtgaa gatccttttt gataatctca tgaccaaaat cccttaacgt gagttttcgt
     9541 tccactgagc gtcagacccc gtagaaaaga tcaaaggatc ttcttgagat cctttttttc
     9601 tgcgcgtaat ctgctgcttg caaacaaaaa aaccaccgct accagcggtg gtttgtttgc
     9661 cggatcaaga gctaccaact ctttttccga aggtaactgg cttcagcaga gcgcagatac
     9721 caaatactgt tcttctagtg tagccgtagt taggccacca cttcaagaac tctgtagcac
     9781 cgcctacata cctcgctctg ctaatcctgt taccagtggc tgctgccagt ggcgataagt
     9841 cgtgtcttac cgggttggac tcaagacgat agttaccgga taaggcgcag cggtcgggct
     9901 gaacgggggg ttcgtgcaca cagcccagct tggagcgaac gacctacacc gaactgagat
     9961 acctacagcg tgagctatga gaaagcgcca cgcttcccga agggagaaag gcggacaggt
    10021 atccggtaag cggcagggtc ggaacaggag agcgcacgag ggagcttcca gggggaaacg
    10081 cctggtatct ttatagtcct gtcgggtttc gccacctctg acttgagcgt cgatttttgt
    10141 gatgctcgtc aggggggcgg agcctatgga aaaacgccag caacgcggcc tttttacggt
    10201 tcctggcctt ttgctggcct tttgctcaca tgttctttcc tgcgttatcc cctgattctg
    10261 tggataaccg tattaccgcc tttgagtgag ctgataccgc tcgccgcagc cgaacgaccg
    10321 agcgcagcga gtcagtgagc gaggaagcgg aagagcgccc aatacgcaaa ccgcctctcc
    10381 ccgcgcgttg gccgattcat taatgcagca agctcatggc tgactaattt tttttattta
    10441 tgcagaggcc gaggccgcct cggcctctga gctattccag aagtagtgag gaggcttttt
    10501 tggaggccta ggcttttgca aaaagctccc cgtggcacga caggtttccc gactggaaag
    10561 cgggcagtga gcgcaacgca attaatgtga gttagctcac tcattaggca ccccaggctt
    10621 tacactttat gcttccggct cgtatgttgt gtggaattgt gagcggataa caatttcaca
    10681 caggaaacag ctatgacatg attacgaatt tcacaaataa agcatttttt tcactgcatt
    10741 ctagttgtgg tttgtccaaa ctcatcaatg tatcttatca tgtctggatc aactggataa
    10801 ctcaagctaa ccaaaatcat cccaaacttc ccaccccata ccctattacc actgccaatt
    10861 acctgtggtt tcatttactc taaacctgtg attcctctga attattttca ttttaaagaa
    10921 attgtatttg ttaaatatgt actacaaact tagtagt
//
