>Addgene plasmid #116386 | pHAGE-FGFR3-S249C | depositor partial sequence | sequence record 219260 | insert
ATGGGCGCCCCTGCCTGCGCCCTCGCGCTCTGCGTGGCCGTGGCCATCGTGGCCGGCGCCTCCTCGGAGT
CCTTGGGGACGGAGCAGCGCGTCGTGGGGCGAGCGGCAGAAGTCCCGGGCCCAGAGCCCGGCCAGCAGGA
GCAGTTGGTCTTCGGCAGCGGGGATGCTGTGGAGCTGAGCTGTCCCCCGCCCGGGGGTGGTCCCATGGGG
CCCACTGTCTGGGTCAAGGATGGCACAGGGCTGGTGCCCTCGGAGCGTGTCCTGGTGGGGCCCCAGCGGC
TGCAGGTGCTGAATGCCTCCCACGAGGACTCCGGGGCCTACAGCTGCCGGCAGCGGCTCACGCAGCGCGT
ACTGTGCCACTTCAGTGTGCGGGTGACAGACGCTCCATCCTCGGGAGATGACGAAGACGGGGAGGACGAG
GCTGAGGACACAGGTGTGGACACAGGGGCCCCTTACTGGACACGGCCCGAGCGGATGGACAAGAAGCTGC
TGGCCGTGCCGGCCGCCAACACCGTCCGCTTCCGCTGCCCAGCCGCTGGCAACCCCACTCCCTCCATCTC
CTGGCTGAAGAACGGCAGGGAGTTCCGCGGCGAGCACCGCATTGGAGGCATCAAGCTGCGGCATCAGCAG
TGGAGCCTGGTCATGGAAAGCGTGGTGCCCTCGGACCGCGGCAACTACACCTGCGTCGTGGAGAACAAGT
TTGGCAGCATCCGGCAGACGTACACGCTGGACGTGCTGGAGCGCTGCCCGCACCGGCCCATCCTGCAGGC
GGGGCTGCCGGCCAACCAGACGGCGGTGCTGGGCAGCGACGTGGAGTTCCACTGCAAGGTGTACAGTGAC
GCACAGCCCCACATCCAGTGGCTCAAGCACGTGGAGGTGAACGGCAGCAAGGTGGGCCCGGACGGCACAC
CCTACGTTACCGTGCTCAAGACGGCGGGCGCTAACACCACCGACAAGGAGCTAGAGGTTCTCTCCTTGCA
CAACGTCACCTTTGAGGACGCCGGGGAGTACACCTGCCTGGCGGGCAATTCTATTGGGTTTTCTCATCAC
TCTGCGTGGCTGGTGGTGCTGCCAGCCGAGGAGGAGCTGGTGGAGGCTGACGAGGCGGGCAGTGTGTATG
CAGGCATCCTCAGCTACGGGGTGGGCTTCTTCCTGTTCATCCTGGTGGTGGCGGCTGTGACGCTCTGCCG
CCTGCGCAGCCCCCCCAAGAAAGGCCTGGGCTCCCCCACCGTGCACAAGATCTCCCGCTTCCCGCTCAAG
CGACAGGTGTCCCTGGAGTCCAACGCGTCCATGAGCTCCAACACACCACTGGTGCGCATCGCAAGGCTGT
CCTCAGGGGAGGGCCCCACGCTGGCCAATGTCTCCGAGCTCGAGCTGCCTGCCGACCCCAAATGGGAGCT
GTCTCGGGCCCGGCTGACCCTGGGCAAGCCCCTTGGGGAGGGCTGCTTCGGCCAGGTGGTCATGGCGGAG
GCCATCGGCATTGACAAGGACCGGGCCGCCAAGCCTGTCACCGTAGCCGTGAAGATGCTGAAAGACGATG
CCACTGACAAGGACCTGTCGGACCTGGTGTCTGAGATGGAGATGATGAAGATGATCGGGAAACACAAAAA
CATCATCAACCTGCTGGGCGCCTGCACGCAGGGCGGGCCCCTGTACGTGCTGGTGGAGTACGCGGCCAAG
GGTAACCTGCGGGAGTTTCTGCGGGCGCGGCGGCCCCCGGGCCTGGACTACTCCTTCGACACCTGCAAGC
CGCCCGAGGAGCAGCTCACCTTCAAGGACCTGGTGTCCTGTGCCTACCAGGTGGCCCGGGGCATGGAGTA
CTTGGCCTCCCAGAAGTGCATCCACAGGGACCTGGCTGCCCGCAATGTGCTGGTGACCGAGGACAACGTG
ATGAAGATCGCAGACTTCGGGCTGGCCCGGGACGTGCACAACCTCGACTACTACAAGAAGACAACCAACG
GCCGGCTGCCCGTGAAGTGGATGGCGCCTGAGGCCTTGTTTGACCGAGTCTACACTCACCAGAGTGACGT
CTGGTCCTTTGGGGTCCTGCTCTGGGAGATCTTCACGCTGGGGGGCTCCCCGTACCCCGGCATCCCTGTG
GAGGAGCTCTTCAAGCTGCTGAAGGAGGGCCACCGCATGGACAAGCCCGCCAACTGCACACACGACCTGT
ACATGATCATGCGGGAGTGCTGGCATGCCGCGCCCTCCCAGAGGCCCACCTTCAAGCAGCTGGTGGAGGA
CCTGGACCGTGTCCTTACCGTGACGTCCACCGACGAGTACCTGGACCTGTCGGCGCCTTTCGAGCAGTAC
TCCCCGGGTGGCCAGGACACCCCCAGCTCCAGCTCCTCAGGGGACGACTCCGTGTTTGCCCACGACCTGC
TGCCCCCGGCCCCACCCAGCAGTGGGGGCTCGCGGACGTAG
